>Addgene plasmid #179415 | pv9_CBX7_Chromo/TAF3.PHD-13XL-BASU | addgene full sequence | sequence record 375873
TCGCGCGTTTCGGTGATGACGGTGAAAACCTCTGACACATGCAGCTCCCGGAGACGGTCACAGCTTGTCT
GTAAGCGGATGCCGGGAGCAGACAAGCCCGTCAGGGCGCGTCAGCGGGTGTTGGCGGGTGTCGGGGCTGG
CTTAACTATGCGGCATCAGAGCAGATTGTACTGAGAGTGCACCATATGCGGTGTGAAATACCGCACAGAT
GCGTAAGGAGAAAATACCGCATCAGGCGCCATTCGCCATTCAGGCTGCGCAACTGTTGGGAAGGGCGATC
GGTGCGGGCCTCTTCGCTATTACGCCAGCTGGCGAAAGGGGGATGTGCTGCAAGGCGATTAAGTTGGGTA
ACGCCAGGGTTTTCCCAGTCACGACGTTGTAAAACGACGGCCAGTGAATTCTCGAGCCATAACTTCGTAT
AATGTATACTATACGAAGTTATATCGGACATTGATTATTGACTAGTTATTAATAGTAATCAATTACGGGG
TCATTAGTTCATAGCCCATATATGGAGTTCCGCGTTACATAACTTACGGTAAATGGCCCGCCTGGCTGAC
CGCCCAACGACCCCCGCCCATTGACGTCAATAATGACGTATGTTCCCATAGTAACGCCAATAGGGACTTT
CCATTGACGTCAATGGGTGGAGTATTTACGGTAAACTGCCCACTTGGCAGTACATCAAGTGTATCATATG
CCAAGTACGCCCCCTATTGACGTCAATGACGGTAAATGGCCCGCCTGGCATTATGCCCAGTACATGACCT
TATGGGACTTTCCTACTTGGCAGTACATCTACGTATTAGTCATCGCTATTACCATGGTCGAGGTGAGCCC
CACGTTCTGCTTCACTCTCCCCATCTCCCCCCCCTCCCCACCCCCAATTTTGTATTTATTTATTTTTTAA
TTATTTTGTGCAGCGATGGGGGCGGGGGGGGGGGGGGSGCGCGCCRGGSGGGGGGGGGGGGGGSGGGGGG
GGGGGSGGGGSGRGGCGGAGAGGTGCGGCGGCAGCCAATCAGAGCGGCGCGCTCCGAAAGTTTCCTTTTA
TGGCGAGGCGGCGGCGGCGGCGGCCCTATAAAAAGCGAAGCGCGCGGCGGGCGGGAGTCGCTGCGCGCTG
CCTTCGCCCCGTGCCCCGCTCCGCCGCCGCCTCGCGCCGCCCGCCCCGGCTCTGACTGACCGCGTTACTC
CCACAGGTGAGCGGGCGGGACGGCCCTTCTCCTCCGGGCTGTAATTAGCGCTTGGTTTAATGACGGCTTG
TTTCTTTTCTGTGGCTGCGTGAAAGCCTTGAGGGGCTCCGGGAGGGCCCTTTGTGCGGGGGGAGCGGCTC
GGGGGGTGCGTGCGTGTGTGTGTGCGTGGGGAGCGCCGCGTGCGGCTCCGCGCTGCCCGGCGGCTGTGAG
CGCTGCGGGCGCGGCGCGGGGCTTTGTGCGCTCCGCAGTGTGCGCGAGGGGAGCGCGGCCGGGGGCGGTG
CCCCGCGGTGCGGGGGGGGCTGCGAGGGGAACAAAGGCTGCGTGCGGGGTGTGTGCGTGGGGGGGTGAGC
AGGGGGTGTGGGCGCGTCGGTCGGGCTGCAACCCCCCCTGCACCCCCCTCCCCGAGTTGCTGAGCACGGC
CCGGCTTCGGGTGCGGGGCTCCGTACGGGGCGTGGCGCGGGGCTCGCCGTGCCGGGCGGGGGGTGGCGGC
AGGTGGGGGTGCCGGGCGGGGCGGGGCCGCCTCGGGCCGGGGAGGGCTCGGGGGAGGGGCGCGGCGGCCC
CCGGAGCGCCGGCGGCTGTCGAGGCGCGGCGAGCCGCAGCCATTGCCTTTTATGGTAATCGTGCGAGAGG
GCGCAGGGACTTCCTTTGTCCCAAATCTGTGCGGAGCCGAAATCTGGGAGGCGCCGCCGCACCCCCTCTA
GCGGGCGCGGGGCGAAGCGGTGCGGCGCCGGCAGGAAGGAAATGGGCGGGGAGGGCCTTCGTGCGTCGCC
GCGCCGCCGTCCCCTTCTCCCTCTCCAGCCTCGGGGCTGTCCGCGGGGGGACGGCTGCCTTCGGGGGGGA
CGGGGCAGGGCGGGGTTCGGCTTCTGGCGTGTGACCGGCGGCTCTAGAGCCTCTGCTAACCATGTTCATG
CCTTCTTCTTTTTCCTACAGCTCCTGGGCAACGTGCTGGTTATTGTGCTGTCTCATCATTTTGGCAAAGA
ATTCATTATTGTTTTTCCTCCTTTGCCGCCACCATGGACTACAAAGACGATGACGACAAGGATGAAGAGT
CTGGTTCTGTTTCTGGTGGTGATGAGCTGTCAGCCATAGGCGAGCAGGTGTTTGCGGTGGAGAGCATCCG
GAAGAAGCGCGTGCGGAAGGGCAAAGTTGAATATCTGGTGAAGTGGAAAGGATGGCCCCCCAAGTATAGC
ACCTGGGAGCCAGAGGAGCACATCTTGGACCCTCGCCTTGTCATGGCCTACGAGGAGAAGGAGGAGAGAG
ACCGAGCCTCGGGGTATAGGAAGAGAGGTCCGAAACCCATCGTTGGCGGAGGCTCTGGAGGTGGAGGCTC
CGCACCCCCCAAAAAGAAACGCAAGGTTGGATACCGGGATCCAGGCGGGGGGTCTAGTGCAAAGGCACCT
GTCCGAAGTGTCGTCACAGAAACTGTGTCTACTTATGTCATCAGAGACGAATGGGGAAATCAGATTTGGA
TCTGTCCCGGCTGCAATAAGCCAGATGACGGATCACCTATGATAGGATGTGACGACTGCGATGACTGGTA
TCACTGGCCTTGCGTTGGGATCATGGCCGCCCCCCCCGAAGAGATGCAATGGTTTTGCCCCAAATGCGCC
AATAAAATAAAAAAGGACAAGAAACATAAGAAACGCAAGCATCGCGCTCACATCGGTGGCGGAGGCTCTG
GAGGTGGAGGCTCCGCACCCCCCAAAAAGAAACGCAAGGTTGGATACCGGGATCCACACGTGGGTAGGAG
CGGTTCGTTCGGATCCCATCTTTTTTCGGAATTCGGATCCGGTGGAGGCGGGTCTGGAGGCGGGGGTAGT
GGCGGGGGTGGAAGCGGGGGTGGAGGCGGGTCGGGTGGCGGAGGTAGCGGAGGCGGTGGAAGTGGAGGCG
GTGGAAGTGGTGGAGGAGGTTCTGGTGGCGGAGGTAGCGGTGGCGGAGGTAGCGGAGGCGGTGGAAGTGG
TGGCGGAGGTAGCGGAGGCGGTGGATCGGCGCGCCGTTTCAAGAACTACCCATACGATGTGCCTGACTAT
GCTGGCAAGTTGTCTGAATCAGAGATTAGGTTTGGACTGAAAACGGAGGTGATGGGCCAACATCTTATCT
ATCACGATGTTTTGTCCAGCACACAAAAGACAGCCCATGAATTGGCAAATAACAATGCCCCCGAGGGTAC
CCTCGTGGTTGCAGATAAACAGACAGCCGGTAGGGGCGGGATGAGCCGAGTGTGGCATTCTCAAGAAGGA
AACGGAGTATGGATGAGTTTGATATTGCGCCCGGACATTCCGCTCCAAAAGACGCCCCAACTTACCTTGC
TGGCAGCTGTAGCGGTGGTTCAGGGAATAGAAGAGGCCGCGGGCATACAGACTGATATAAAGTGGCCGAA
CGACATACTCATTAACGGGAAAAAAACAGTAGGGATACTTACCGAAATGCAAGCTGAGGAGGATCGAGTG
CGCTCCGTGATTATTGGTATTGGCATTAATGTAAATCAGCAACCCAATGATTTCCCCGATGAGCTCAAGG
ACATTGCGACGAGTCTGTCCCAGGCAGCTGGGGAAAAGATCGACAGGGCAGGTGTAATCCAGCATATCTT
GCTTTGTTTCGAAAAGCGATACCGAGACTACATGACCCACGGTTTCACGCCCATCAAGCTCTTGTGGGAG
TCATACGCCCTCGGTATTGGCACGAACATGAGGGCGAGAACTCTCAACGGGACATTTTACGGTAAGGCGT
TGGGTATTGACGACGAAGGGGTACTTTTGTTGGAAACTAATGAAGGCATTAAGAAGATATACAGCGCGGA
CATCAGCCTTAGGTGAAACGAGGTAGCGGCCGCCGAAGCCGCTTGGAATAAGGCCGGTGTGCGTTTGTCT
ATATGTTATTTTCCACCATATTGCCGTCTTTTGGCAATGTGAGGGCCCGGAAACCTGGCCCTGTCTTCTT
GACGAGCATTCCTAGGGGTCTTTCCCCTCTCGCCAAAGGAATGCAAGGTCTGTTGAATGTCGTGAAGGAA
GCAGTTCCTCTGGAAGCTTCTTGAAGACAAACAACGTCTGTAGCGACCCTTTGCAGGCAGCGGAACCCCC
CACCTGGCGACAGGTGCCTCTGCGGCCAAAAGCCACGTGTATAAGATACACCTGCAAAGGCGGCACAACC
CCAGTGCCACGTTGTGAGTTGGATAGTTGTGGAAAGAGTCAAATGGCTCTCCTCAAGCGTATTCAACAAG
GGGCTGAAGGATGCCCAGAAGGTACCCCATTGTATGGGATCTGATCTGGGGCCTCGGTGCACATGCTTTA
CATGTGTTTAGTCGAGGTTAAAAAAACGTCTAGGCCCCCCGAACCACGGGGACGTGGTTTTCCTTTGAAA
AACACGATGATAATATGGCCACAACCATGACCGAGTACAAGCCCACGGTGCGCCTCGCCACCCGCGACGA
CGTCCCCAGGGCCGTACGCACCCTCGCCGCCGCGTTCGCCGACTACCCCGCCACGCGCCACACCGTCGAT
CCGGACCGCCACATCGAGCGGGTCACCGAGCTGCAAGAACTCTTCCTCACGCGCGTCGGGCTCGACATCG
GCAAGGTGTGGGTCGCGGACGACGGCGCCGCGGTGGCGGTCTGGACCACGCCGGAGAGCGTCGAAGCGGG
GGCGGTGTTCGCCGAGATCGGCCCGCGCATGGCCGAGTTGAGCGGTTCCCGGCTGGCCGCGCAGCAACAG
ATGGAAGGCCTCCTGGCGCCGCACCGGCCCAAGGAGCCCGCGTGGTTCCTGGCCACCGTCGGCGTCTCGC
CCGACCACCAGGGCAAGGGTCTGGGCAGCGCCGTCGTGCTCCCCGGAGTGGAGGCGGCCGAGCGCGCCGG
GGTGCCCGCCTTCCTGGAGACCTCCGCGCCCCGCAACCTCCCCTTCTACGAGCGGCTCGGCTTCACCGTC
ACCGCCGACGTCGAGGTGCCCGAAGGACCGCGCACCTGGTGCATGACCCGCAAGCCCGGTGCCTGACGCC
CGCCCCACGACCCGCAGCGCCCGACCGAAAGGAGCGCAGTGCTACGAGATTTCGATTCCACCGCCGCCTT
CTATGAAAGGTTGGGCTTCGGAATCGTTTTCCGGGACGCCGGCTGGATGATCCTCCAGCGCGGGGATCTC
ATGCTGGAGTTCTTCGCCCACCCCAACTTGTTTATTGCAGCTTATAATGGTTACAAATAAAGCAATAGCA
TCACAAATTTCACAAATAAAGCATTTTTTTCACTGCATTCTAGTTGTGGTTTGTCCAAACTCATCAATGT
ATCTTATCATGTCTGTATACCGTGGATCCGGCCGGCCCCATAACTTCGTATAGTATACATTATACGAAGT
TATCCCCTGCAGGCATGCAAGCTTGGCGTAATCATGGTCATAGCTGTTTCCTGTGTGAAATTGTTATCCG
CTCACAATTCCACACAACATACGAGCCGGAAGCATAAAGTGTAAAGCCTGGGGTGCCTAATGAGTGAGCT
AACTCACATTAATTGCGTTGCGCTCACTGCCCGCTTTCCAGTCGGGAAACCTGTCGTGCCAGCTGCATTA
ATGAATCGGCCAACGCGCGGGGAGAGGCGGTTTGCGTATTGGGCGCTCTTCCGCTTCCTCGCTCACTGAC
TCGCTGCGCTCGGTCGTTCGGCTGCGGCGAGCGGTATCAGCTCACTCAAAGGCGGTAATACGGTTATCCA
CAGAATCAGGGGATAACGCAGGAAAGAACATGTGAGCAAAAGGCCAGCAAAAGGCCAGGAACCGTAAAAA
GGCCGCGTTGCTGGCGTTTTTCCATAGGCTCCGCCCCCCTGACGAGCATCACAAAAATCGACGCTCAAGT
CAGAGGTGGCGAAACCCGACAGGACTATAAAGATACCAGGCGTTTCCCCCTGGAAGCTCCCTCGTGCGCT
CTCCTGTTCCGACCCTGCCGCTTACCGGATACCTGTCCGCCTTTCTCCCTTCGGGAAGCGTGGCGCTTTC
TCATAGCTCACGCTGTAGGTATCTCAGTTCGGTGTAGGTCGTTCGCTCCAAGCTGGGCTGTGTGCACGAA
CCCCCCGTTCAGCCCGACCGCTGCGCCTTATCCGGTAACTATCGTCTTGAGTCCAACCCGGTAAGACACG
ACTTATCGCCACTGGCAGCAGCCACTGGTAACAGGATTAGCAGAGCGAGGTATGTAGGCGGTGCTACAGA
GTTCTTGAAGTGGTGGCCTAACTACGGCTACACTAGAAGAACAGTATTTGGTATCTGCGCTCTGCTGAAG
CCAGTTACCTTCGGAAAAAGAGTTGGTAGCTCTTGATCCGGCAAACAAACCACCGCTGGTAGCGGTGGTT
TTTTTGTTTGCAAGCAGCAGATTACGCGCAGAAAAAAAGGATCTCAAGAAGATCCTTTGATCTTTTCTAC
GGGGTCTGACGCTCAGTGGAACGAAAACTCACGTTAAGGGATTTTGGTCATGAGATTATCAAAAAGGATC
TTCACCTAGATCCTTTTAAATTAAAAATGAAGTTTTAAATCAATCTAAAGTATATATGAGTAAACTTGGT
CTGACAGTTACCAATGCTTAATCAGTGAGGCACCTATCTCAGCGATCTGTCTATTTCGTTCATCCATAGT
TGCCTGACTCCCCGTCGTGTAGATAACTACGATACGGGAGGGCTTACCATCTGGCCCCAGTGCTGCAATG
ATACCGCGAGACCCACGCTCACCGGCTCCAGATTTATCAGCAATAAACCAGCCAGCCGGAAGGGCCGAGC
GCAGAAGTGGTCCTGCAACTTTATCCGCCTCCATCCAGTCTATTAATTGTTGCCGGGAAGCTAGAGTAAG
TAGTTCGCCAGTTAATAGTTTGCGCAACGTTGTTGCCATTGCTACAGGCATCGTGGTGTCACGCTCGTCG
TTTGGTATGGCTTCATTCAGCTCCGGTTCCCAACGATCAAGGCGAGTTACATGATCCCCCATGTTGTGCA
AAAAAGCGGTTAGCTCCTTCGGTCCTCCGATCGTTGTCAGAAGTAAGTTGGCCGCAGTGTTATCACTCAT
GGTTATGGCAGCACTGCATAATTCTCTTACTGTCATGCCATCCGTAAGATGCTTTTCTGTGACTGGTGAG
TACTCAACCAAGTCATTCTGAGAATAGTGTATGCGGCGACCGAGTTGCTCTTGCCCGGCGTCAATACGGG
ATAATACCGCGCCACATAGCAGAACTTTAAAAGTGCTCATCATTGGAAAACGTTCTTCGGGGCGAAAACT
CTCAAGGATCTTACCGCTGTTGAGATCCAGTTCGATGTAACCCACTCGTGCACCCAACTGATCTTCAGCA
TCTTTTACTTTCACCAGCGTTTCTGGGTGAGCAAAAACAGGAAGGCAAAATGCCGCAAAAAAGGGAATAA
GGGCGACACGGAAATGTTGAATACTCATACTCTTCCTTTTTCAATATTATTGAAGCATTTATCAGGGTTA
TTGTCTCATGAGCGGATACATATTTGAATGTATTTAGAAAAATAAACAAATAGGGGTTCCGCGCACATTT
CCCCGAAAAGTGCCACCTGACGTCTAAGAAACCATTATTATCATGACATTAACCTATAAAAATAGGCGTA
TCACGAGGCCCTTTCGTC
Features (pLannotate 1.2.2; 26 found; start..end, strand, type, name):
    137..236     +  misc_feature   bom (fragment): basis of mobility region from pBR322
    242..399     -  CDS            lacZα (fragment): LacZα fragment of β-galactosidase; lacZ fragment
    409..442     -  protein_bind   loxP511: Cre-mediated recombination occurs in the 8-bp core sequence (GTATACAT). loxP511 sites are compatible with each other, but incompatible with wild-type loxP sites. Cre recombinase
    447..826     +  enhancer       CMV enhancer: human cytomegalovirus immediate early enhancer
    828..1103    +  promoter       chicken β-actin promoter: No description available
   1104..2120    +  intron         chimeric intron: chimera between introns from chicken β-actin and rabbit β-globin
   2118..2174    +  CDS            HBB (fragment): HBB_LEPEU - Experimental evidence at protein level: Swiss-Prot protein existence level 1. Involved in oxygen transport from the lung to the various peripheral tissues. From Lepus europaeus (European hare).
   2206..2226    +  CDS            3xFLAG (fragment): three tandem FLAG® epitope tags
   2264..2488    +  CDS            Cbx7 (fragment): CBX7_MOUSE - Also known as D15Ertd417e. Experimental evidence at protein level: Swiss-Prot protein existence level 1. Component of a Polycomb group (PcG) multiprotein PRC1-like complex, a complex class required to maintain the transcriptionally repressive state of many genes, including Hox genes, throughout development (PubMed:16537902, PubMed:22226355). PcG PRC1 complex acts via chromatin remodeling and modification of histones; it mediates monoubiquitination of histone H2A 'Lys-119', rendering chromatin heritably changed in its expressibility. Promotes histone H3 trimethylation at 'Lys-9' (H
   2570..2851    +  CDS            TAF3 (fragment): TAF3_HUMAN - Experimental evidence at protein level: Swiss-Prot protein existence level 1. Transcription factor TFIID is one of the general factors required for accurate and regulated initiation by RNA polymerase II. TFIID is a multimeric protein complex that plays a central role in mediating promoter responses to various activators and repressors. Required in complex with TBPL2 for the differentiation of myoblasts into myocytes. The complex replaces TFIID at specific promoters at an early stage in the differentiation process. From Homo sapiens (Human).
   3197..3222    +  CDS            3xHA (fragment): three tandem HA epitope tags
   3224..4000    +  CDS            birA (fragment): BIRA_BACSU - Experimental evidence at protein level: Swiss-Prot protein existence level 1. Acts both as a biotin--[acetyl-CoA-carboxylase] ligase and a repressor. From Bacillus subtilis (strain 168).
   4101..4563    +  misc_feature   IRES: internal ribosome entry site (IRES) of the encephalomyocarditis virus (EMCV)
   4577..5176    +  CDS            PuroR: puromycin N-acetyltransferase; pac from Streptomyces alboniger; confers resistance to puromycin
   5225..5350    +  CDS            ble (fragment): BLE_KLEPN - Experimental evidence at protein level: Swiss-Prot protein existence level 1. Binding protein with a strong affinity to the bleomycin family of antibiotics. Binds to CL990; an antimitotic-antibiotic compound. From Klebsiella pneumoniae.
   5345..5466    +  polyA_signal   SV40 poly(A) signal: SV40 polyadenylation signal
   5500..5533    +  protein_bind   loxP511: Cre-mediated recombination occurs in the 8-bp core sequence (GTATACAT). loxP511 sites are compatible with each other, but incompatible with wild-type loxP sites. Cre recombinase
   5536..5554    +  misc_feature   MCS (fragment): pUC18/19 multiple cloning site
   5591..5607    -  protein_bind   lac operator: The lac repressor binds to the lac operator to inhibit transcription in E. coli. This inhibition can be relieved by adding lactose or isopropyl-β-D-thiogalactopyranoside (IPTG). lac repressor encoded by lacI
   5615..5645    -  promoter       lac promoter: promoter for the E. coli lac operon
   5660..5681    -  protein_bind   CAP binding site: CAP binding activates transcription in the presence of cAMP. E. coli catabolite activator protein
   5694..5786    -  CDS            lacI (fragment): lac repressor; lacI; The lac repressor binds to the lac operator to inhibit transcription in E. coli. This inhibition can be relieved by adding lactose or isopropyl-β-D-thiogalactopyranoside (IPTG).
   5969..6557    -  rep_origin     ori: high-copy-number ColE1/pMB1/pBR322/pUC origin of replication
   6728..7588    -  CDS            AmpR: β-lactamase; bla; confers resistance to ampicillin, carbenicillin, and related antibiotics
   7589..7693    -  promoter       AmpR promoter: bla
   7788..35      +  CDS            rop (fragment) (across the origin): Rop protein, which maintains plasmids at low copy number; rop
