[The description below was written by a language model from this plasmid's Addgene catalogue record and pLannotate feature annotations shown in this document.]
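Description:
pv9_CBX7_Chromo/TAF3.PHD-13XL-BASU is a 7.8 kb mammalian expression plasmid built on the parBit_v9 backbone and designed as a donor for recombination-mediated cassette exchange (RMCE). It is propagated in E. coli as a high-copy plasmid through a ColE1/pUC-type origin with ampicillin selection (AmpR). Remnants of pUC-style lacZα, lac promoter/operator and MCS sequences flank the cassette.

The payload lies between two annotated loxP511 sites in opposite orientation (one on each strand), an arrangement that lets Cre recombinase swap the intervening cassette into a matching pre-installed genomic landing site rather than excise it. Inside, a CAGGS promoter (CMV enhancer, chicken β-actin promoter and chimeric β-actin/β-globin intron) drives a synthetic fusion protein. This fusion consists of the CBX7 chromodomain (annotated as mouse Cbx7) and the PHD finger of human TAF3, followed by a flexible 13x(GSGGG) linker and BASU, an engineered promiscuous biotin ligase derived from Bacillus subtilis BirA. Partial matches suggest a FLAG epitope upstream of the reader domains and an HA epitope just before BASU. An EMCV IRES then links expression of puromycin N-acetyltransferase to the same transcript, which ends at an SV40 polyadenylation signal, so puromycin can be used to select cells expressing the cassette.

The stated purpose is to generate cell lines by RMCE that stably express this engineered chromatin reader. From general knowledge, CBX7 chromodomains recognise H3K27me3 and the TAF3 PHD finger recognises H3K4me3. Pairing them should therefore target the ligase to chromatin carrying both marks, where it would biotinylate nearby proteins for identification, consistent with the associated ChromID approach.
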