Addgene plasmid #179415: pv9_CBX7_Chromo/TAF3.PHD-13XL-BASU
Purpose: Cell line generation via recombination-mediated cassette exchange (RMCE) and stable expression of CBX7.Chromo/TAF3.PHD-13XL-BASU
Depositing lab: Tuncay Baubec. Depositing organization: University of Zurich. Publication: ChromID identifies the protein interactome at chromatin marks. Villasenor R, Pfaendler R, Ambrosi C, Butz S, Giuliani S, Bryan E, Sheahan TW, Gable AL, Schmolka N, Manzo M, Wirz J, Feller C, von Mering C, Aebersold R, Voigt P, Baubec T. Nat Biotechnol. 2020 Mar 2. pii: 10.1038/s41587-020-0434-2. doi: 10.1038/s41587-020-0434-2. PubMed 32123383.
Backbone
  Vector backbone: parBit_v9
  Vector type: Mammalian Expression
Growth in bacteria
  Bacterial resistance: Ampicillin, 100 μg/mL
  Growth temperature: 37°C
  Growth strain: DH5alpha
  Copy number: High Copy
Gene/Insert
  Gene/Insert name: CBX7.Chromo/TAF3.PHD-13XL-BASU (alt name: Chromodomain of CBX7 and Phd domain of TAF3, 13x(GSGGG) Linker, BASU biotin ligase)
  Species: Synthetic
  Promoter: CAGGS
  Cloning method: Gibson Cloning
  Sequencing primers: 5′ CTGGTTGTTGTGCTGTCTC
Terms and licenses: Academic/Nonprofit Terms; Industry Terms: Not Available to Industry
How to cite: pv9_CBX7_Chromo/TAF3.PHD-13XL-BASU was a gift from Tuncay Baubec (Addgene plasmid # 179415 ; http://n2t.net/addgene:179415 ; RRID:Addgene_179415)
