>Addgene plasmid #179415 | pv9_CBX7_Chromo/TAF3.PHD-13XL-BASU | addgene partial sequence | sequence record 375872 | pCAX-F 5'-CAGCTCCTGGGCAACGTGC-3'
TTCATTATTGTTTTTCCTCCTTTGCCGCCACCATGGACTACAAAGACGATGACGACAAGGATGAAGAGTC
TGGTTCTGTTTCTGGTGGTGATGAGCTGTCAGCCATAGGCGAGCAGGTGTTTGCGGTGGAGAGCATCCGG
AAGAAGCGCGTGCGGAAGGGCAAAGTTGAATATCTGGTGAAGTGGAAAGGATGGCCCCCCAAGTATAGCA
CCTGGGAGCCAGAGGAGCACATCTTGGACCCTCGCCTTGTCATGGCCTACGAGGAGAAGGAGGAGAGAGA
CCGAGCCTCGGGGTATAGGAAGAGAGGTCCGAAACCCATCGTTGGCGGAGGCTCTGGAGGTGGAGGCTCC
GCACCCCCCAAAAAGAAACGCAAGGTTGGATACCGGGATCCAGGCGGGGGGTCTAGTGCAAAGGCACCTG
TCCGAAGTGTCGTCACAGAAACTGTGTCTACTTATGTCATCAGAGACGAATGGGGAAATCAGATTTGGAT
CTGTCCCGGCTGCAATAAGCCAGATGACGGATCACCTATGATAGGATGTGACGACTGCGATGACTGGTAT
CACTGGCCTTGCGTTGGGATCATGGCCGCCCCCCCCGAAGAGATGCAATGGTTTTGCCCCAAATGCGCCA
ATAAAATAAAAAAGGACAAGAAACATAAGAAACGCAAGCATCGCGCTCACATCGGTGGCGGAGGCTCTGG
AGGTGGAGGCTCCGCACCCCCCAAAAAGAAACGCAAGGTTGGATACCGGGATCCACACGTGGGTAGGAGC
GGTTCGTTCGGATCCCATCTTTTTTCGGAATTCGGATCCGGTGGAGGCGGGTCTGGAGGCGGGGGTAGTG
GCGGGGGTGGAAGCGGGGGTGGAGGCGGGTCGGGTGGCGGAGGTAGCGGAGGCGGTGGAAGTGGAGGCGG
TGGAAGTGGTG
